>Addgene plasmid #153562 | pGBW-m4133513 | addgene full sequence | sequence record 300129 | Ginkgo NGS Result
CACCATGTTCCACTTGGTGGATTTTCAGGTCACGATCGCAGAAATACTGCTAATTATCATGCGAACCTTC
AAGGTTAGCATTTGGAACCTGGACTACATCATTAATCTCATCATAAAAAACCTTAGTAAGTCTTTAACTG
AGAATAAATATTCCCAACTGGATGAGGAACAGCCAATGGAGATTGACGAAAACCTTTACTTTCAGTCGCA
CCATCACCATCACCATTAAGCTAGCTTGACTGACTGAGATACAGCGTACCTTCAGCTCACAGACATGATA
AGATACATTGATGAGTTTGGACAAACCACAACTAGAATGCAGTGAAAAAAATGCTTTATTTGTGAAATTT
GTGATGCTATTGCTTTATTTGTAACCATTATAAGCTGCAATAAACAAGTTAACAACAACAATTGCATTCA
TTTTATGTTTCAGGTTCAGGGGGAGGTGTGGGAGGTTTTTTAAAGCAAGTAAAACCTCTACAAATGTGGT
ATTGGCCCATCTCTATCGGTATCGTAGCATAACCCCTTGGGGCCTCTAAACGGGTCTTGAGGGGTTTTTT
GTGCCCCTCGGGCCGGATTGCTATCTACCGGCATTGGCGCAGAAAAAAATGCCTGATGCGACGCTGCGCG
TCTTATACTCCCACATATGCCAGATTCAGCAACGGATACGGCTTCCCCAACTTGCCCACTTCCATACGTG
TCCTCCTTACCAGAAATTTATCCTTAAGGTCGTCAGCTATCCTGCAGGCGATCTCTCGATTTCGATCAAG
ACATTCCTTTAATGGTCTTTTCTGGACACCACTAGGGGTCAGAAGTAGTTCATCAAACTTTCTTCCCTCC
CTAATCTCATTGGTTACCTTGGGCTATCGAAACTTAATTAACCAGTCAAGTCAGCTACTTGGCGAGATCG
ACTTGTCTGGGTTTCGACTACGCTCAGAATTGCGTCAGTCAAGTTCGATCTGGTCCTTGCTATTGCACCC
GTTCTCCGATTACGAGTTTCATTTAAATCATGTGAGCAAAAGGCCAGCAAAAGGCCAGGAACCGTAAAAA
GGCCGCGTTGCTGGCGTTTTTCCATAGGCTCCGCCCCCCTGACGAGCATCACAAAAATCGACGCTCAAGT
CAGAGGTGGCGAAACCCGACAGGACTATAAAGATACCAGGCGTTTCCCCCTGGAAGCTCCCTCGTGCGCT
CTCCTGTTCCGACCCTGCCGCTTACCGGATACCTGTCCGCCTTTCTCCCTTCGGGAAGCGTGGCGCTTTC
TCATAGCTCACGCTGTAGGTATCTCAGTTCGGTGTAGGTCGTTCGCTCCAAGCTGGGCTGTGTGCACGAA
CCCCCCGTTCAGCCCGACCGCTGCGCCTTATCCGGTAACTATCGTCTTGAGTCCAACCCGGTAAGACACG
ACTTATCGCCACTGGCAGCAGCCACTGGTAACAGGATTAGCAGAGCGAGGTATGTAGGCGGTGCTACAGA
GTTCTTGAAGTGGTGGCCTAACTACGGCTACACTAGAAGAACAGTATTTGGTATCTGCGCTCTGCTGAAG
CCAGTTACCTTCGGAAAAAGAGTTGGTAGCTCTTGATCCGGCAAACAAACCACCGCTGGTAGCGGTGGTT
TTTTTGTTTGCAAGCAGCAGATTACGCGCAGAAAAAAAGGATCTCAAGAAGATCCTTTGATCTTTTCTAC
GGGGTCTGACGCTCAGTGGAACGAAAACTCACGTTAAGGGATTTTGGTCATGAGATTATCAAAAAGGATC
TTCACCTAGATCCTTTTAAATTAAAAATGAAGTTTTAAATCAATCTAAAGTATATATGAGTAAACTTGGT
CTGACAGTTACCAATGCTTAATCAGTGAGGCACCTATCTCAGCGATCTGTCTATTTCGTTCATCCATAGT
TGCATTTAAATTTCCGAACTCTCCAAGGCCCTCGTCGGAAAATCTTCAAACCTTTCGTCCGATCCATCTT
GCAGGCTACCTCTCGAACGAACTATCGCAAGTCTCTTGGCCGGCCTTGCGCCTTGGCTATTGCTTGGCAG
CGCCTATCGCCAGGTATTACTCCAATCCCGAATATCCGAGATCGGGATCACCCGAGAGAAGTTCAACCTA
CATCCTCAATCCCGATCTATCCGAGATCCGAGGAATATCGAAATCGGGGCGCGCCTGGTGTACCGAGAAC
GATCCTCTCAGTGCGAGTCTCGACGATCCATATCGTTGCTTGGCAGTCAGCCAGTCGGAATCCAGCTTGG
GACCCAGGAAGTCCAATCGTCAGATATTGTACTCAAGCCTGGTCACGGCAGCGTACCGATCTGTTTAAAC
CTAGATATTGATAGTCTGATCGGTCAACGTATAATCGAGTCCTAGCTTTTGCAAACATCTATCAAGAGAC
AGGATCAGCAGGAGGCTTTCGCATGAGTATTCAACATTTCCGTGTCGCCCTTATTCCCTTTTTTGCGGCA
TTTTGCCTTCCTGTTTTTGCTCACCCAGAAACGCTGGTGAAAGTAAAAGATGCTGAAGATCAGTTGGGTG
CGCGAGTGGGTTACATCGAACTGGATCTCAACAGCGGTAAGATCCTTGAGAGTTTTCGCCCCGAAGAACG
CTTTCCAATGATGAGCACTTTTAAAGTTCTGCTATGTGGCGCGGTATTATCCCGTATTGACGCCGGGCAA
GAGCAACTCGGTCGCCGCATACACTATTCTCAGAATGACTTGGTTGAGTATTCACCAGTCACAGAAAAGC
ATCTTACGGATGGCATGACAGTAAGAGAATTATGCAGTGCTGCCATAACCATGAGTGATAACACTGCGGC
CAACTTACTTCTGACAACGATTGGAGGACCGAAGGAGCTAACCGCTTTTTTGCACAACATGGGGGATCAT
GTAACTCGCCTTGATCGTTGGGAACCGGAGCTGAATGAAGCCATACCAAACGACGAGCGTGACACCACGA
TGCCTGTAGCAATGGCAACAACCTTGCGTAAACTATTAACTGGCGAACTACTTACTCTAGCTTCCCGGCA
ACAGTTGATAGACTGGATGGAGGCGGATAAAGTTGCAGGACCACTTCTGCGCTCGGCCCTTCCGGCTGGC
TGGTTTATTGCTGATAAATCTGGAGCCGGTGAGCGTGGGTCTCGCGGTATCATTGCAGCACTGGGGCCAG
ATGGTAAGCCCTCCCGTATCGTAGTTATCTACACGACGGGGAGTCAGGCAACTATGGATGAACGAAATAG
ACAGATCGCTGAGATAGGTGCCTCACTGATTAAGCATTGGTAACCGATTCTAGGTGCATTGGCGCAGAAA
AAAATGCCTGATGCGACGCTGCGCGTCTTATACTCCCACATATGCCAGATTCAGCAACGGATACGGCTTC
CCCAACTTGCCCACTTCCATACGTGTCCTCCTTACCAGAAATTTATCCTTAAGATCCCGAATCGTTTAAA
CTCGACTCTGGCTCTATCGAATCTCCGTCGTTTCGAGCTTACGCGAACAGCCGTGGCGCTCATTTGCTCG
TCGGGCATCGAATCTCGTCAGCTATCGTCAGCTTACCTTTTTGGCAGCGATCGCGGCTCCCGACATCTTG
GACCATTAGCTCCACAGGTATCTTCTTCCCTCTAGTGGTCATAACAGCAGCTTCAGCTACCTCTCAATTC
AAAAAACCCCTCAAGACCCGTTTAGAGGCCCCAAGGGGTTATGCTATCAATCGTTGCGTTACACACACAA
AAAACCAACACACATCCATCTTCGATGGATAGCGATTTTATTATCTAACTGCTGATCGAGTGTAGCCAGA
TCTAGTAATCAATTACGGGGTCATTAGTTCATAGCCCATATATGGAGTTCCGCGTTACATAACTTACGGT
AAATGGCCCGCCTGGCTGACCGCCCAACGACCCCCGCCCATTGACGTCAATAATGACGTATGTTCCCATA
GTAACGCCAATAGGGACTTTCCATTGACGTCAATGGGTGGAGTATTTACGGTAAACTGCCCACTTGGCAG
TACATCAAGTGTATCATATGCCAAGTACGCCCCCTATTGACGTCAATGACGGTAAATGGCCCGCCTGGCA
TTATGCCCAGTACATGACCTTATGGGACTTTCCTACTTGGCAGTACATCTACGTATTAGTCATCGCTATT
ACCATGCTGATGCGGTTTTGGCAGTACATCAATGGGCGTGGATAGCGGTTTGACTCACGGGGATTTCCAA
GTCTCCACCCCATTGACGTCAATGGGAGTTTGTTTTGGCACCAAAATCAACGGGACTTTCCAAAATGTCG
TAACAACTCCGCCCCATTGACGCAAATGGGCGGTAGGCGTGTACGGTGGGAGGTCTATATAAGCAGAGCT
GGTTTAGTGAACCGTCAGATCAGATCTTTGTCGATCCTACCATCCACTCGACACACCCGCCAGCGGCCGC
Features (pLannotate 1.2.2; 17 found; start..end, strand, type, name):
      5..187     +  CDS            NS6_SARS2: Experimental evidence at protein level: Swiss-Prot protein existence level 1. Disrupts cell nuclear import complex formation by tethering karyopherin alpha 2 and karyopherin beta 1 to the membrane. Retention of import factors at the ER/Golgi membrane leads to a loss of transport into the nucleus. Thereby prevents STAT1 nuclear translocation in response to interferon signaling, thus blocking the expression of interferon stimulated genes (ISGs) that display multiple antiviral activities (PubMed:33097660). Suppresses IFN-beta production possibly by blocking IRF3 nuclear translocation (PubMed:3297
    209..226     +  CDS            6xHis: 6xHis affinity tag
    279..400     -  polyA_signal   SV40 poly(A) signal: SV40 polyadenylation signal
    423..492     -  CDS            large T antigen (fragment): large T antigen from SV40 (simian virus 40)
    515..561     +  terminator     T7 terminator: transcription terminator for bacteriophage T7 RNA polymerase
    591..727     +  terminator     rrnG terminator: transcription terminator from the E. coli ribosomal RNA rrnG operon (Albrechtsen et al., 1991)
    772..843     +  misc_feature   3' β-globin insulator: insulator downstream of the human β-globin locus (Farrell et al., 2002)
   1069..1657    -  rep_origin     ori: high-copy-number ColE1/pMB1/pBR322/pUC origin of replication
   1829..1893    -  CDS            bla(M) (fragment): β-lactamase lacking the signal sequence; bla(M); allows cytosolic expression of β-lactamase
   2403..3263    +  CDS            AmpR: β-lactamase; bla; confers resistance to ampicillin, carbenicillin, and related antibiotics
   3276..3412    +  terminator     rrnG terminator: transcription terminator from the E. coli ribosomal RNA rrnG operon (Albrechtsen et al., 1991)
   3564..3635    +  misc_feature   5' β-globin insulator: insulator upstream of the human β-globin locus (Farrell et al., 2002)
   3640..3686    -  terminator     T7 terminator: transcription terminator for bacteriophage T7 RNA polymerase
   3704..3752    -  polyA_signal   poly(A) signal: synthetic polyadenylation signal
   3833..4136    +  enhancer       CMV enhancer: human cytomegalovirus immediate early enhancer
   4209..4226    -  promoter       CMV promoter (fragment): human cytomegalovirus (CMV) immediate early promoter
   4289..4340    +  promoter       CMVd2 promoter: truncated human cytomegalovirus (CMV) immediate early promoter that yields moderately reduced expression relative to the full-length promoter
