[The description below was written by a language model from this plasmid's Addgene catalogue record and pLannotate feature annotations shown in this document.]
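Description:
pGBW-m4133513 is a mammalian expression plasmid built on the pTwist_CMV_6 backbone for transient expression of the wild-type SARS-CoV-2 ORF6 accessory protein. It is propagated in E. coli as a high-copy plasmid through a ColE1/pUC-type origin and selected with ampicillin via a full-length β-lactamase (AmpR) gene. The annotation also picks up a short additional β-lactamase fragment, which appears to be a backbone remnant rather than a functional marker. No mammalian selection marker is annotated, so the design fits transient transfection rather than stable line selection.

The sequenced record (about 4.4 kb) is circular. The CMV enhancer and promoter elements annotated near its end therefore read across the numbering origin into the ORF6 coding sequence at the start. The promoter region is annotated only as a CMV fragment plus a truncated CMVd2-type match, while the catalogue simply lists CMV. ORF6 is followed in frame by a C-terminal 6xHis tag. According to the catalogue this tag is preceded by a TEV protease cleavage site, which would allow its removal after affinity purification, although the TEV site is not separately annotated in the feature table. Transcripts are terminated by an SV40 polyadenylation signal. The expression unit is bracketed by β-globin insulator elements, bacterial rrnG and T7 terminators, and an upstream synthetic poly(A) signal, which together limit read-through from and into the backbone.

ORF6 is described as an interferon antagonist that interferes with nuclear import, blocking STAT1 translocation. The plasmid is thus suited to studying this viral protein's function, interactions or localisation in mammalian cells, with detection or pull-down through the His tag.
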