Addgene plasmid #153562: pGBW-m4133513
Purpose: Mammalian expression plasmid for SARS-CoV-2 ORF6 protein
Depositing lab: Ginkgo Bioworks & Benjie Chen. Depositing organization: Ginkgo Bioworks.
Backbone
  Vector backbone: pTwist_CMV_6
  Backbone size w/o insert (bp): 4180
  Vector type: Mammalian Expression
Growth in bacteria
  Bacterial resistance: Ampicillin, 100 μg/mL
  Growth temperature: 37°C
  Growth strain: DH5alpha
  Copy number: High Copy
Gene/Insert
  Gene/Insert name: SARS-CoV-2 ORF6 protein
  Species: Severe acute respiratory syndrome coronavirus 2
  Insert size (bp): 179
  Mutation: wt
  Entrez Gene: ORF6 (a.k.a. GU280_gp06)
  Promoter: CMV
  Tag / fusion protein: Cleavable TEV;6xHis-003 (C terminal on backbone)
  Cloning method: Unknown
Resource information
  A portion of this plasmid was derived from a plasmid made by: GinkgoBioworks
Depositor comments: NCBI reference sequence: 43740572
How to cite: pGBW-m4133513 was a gift from Ginkgo Bioworks & Benjie Chen (Addgene plasmid # 153562 ; http://n2t.net/addgene:153562 ; RRID:Addgene_153562)
